Addgene plasmid #202036: pAAV-DIO-CAG-hM3Dq-P2A-dTomato
Purpose: AAV-mediated, cre-dependent expression of the pharmacogenetic actuator hM3Dq-2A-dTomato
Depositing lab: Yoav Ben-Simon & Peter Jonas. Depositing organization: Institute of Science and Technology Austria (I.S.T. Austria).
Backbone
  Vector backbone: pAAV
  Backbone size w/o insert (bp): 5062
  Total vector size (bp): 7657
  Vector type: AAV
Growth in bacteria
  Bacterial resistance: Ampicillin, 100 μg/mL
  Growth temperature: 37°C
  Growth strain: NEB Stable
  Copy number: High Copy
Gene/Insert
  Gene/Insert name: hM3Dq
  Species: Synthetic
  Insert size (bp): 2565
  Promoter: CAG
  Tag / fusion protein: dTomato (C terminal on insert)
  Cloning method: Restriction Enzyme; 5′ cloning site NheI (not destroyed); 3′ cloning site AscI (not destroyed)
  Sequencing primers: 5′ cctacagctcctgggcaacgtgc
Resource information
  A portion of this plasmid was derived from a plasmid made by: Brian Roth
Terms and licenses: Academic/Nonprofit Terms; Industry Terms: Not Available to Industry
How to cite: pAAV-DIO-CAG-hM3Dq-P2A-dTomato was a gift from Yoav Ben-Simon & Peter Jonas (Addgene plasmid # 202036 ; http://n2t.net/addgene:202036 ; RRID:Addgene_202036)
