[The description below was written by a language model from this plasmid's Addgene catalogue record and pLannotate feature annotations shown in this document.]
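Description:
pAAV-DIO-CAG-hM3Dq-P2A-dTomato is an AAV transfer plasmid for Cre-dependent expression of the excitatory chemogenetic (DREADD) receptor hM3Dq together with a red fluorescent marker. It is propagated in E. coli through a high-copy ColE1/pUC-type origin with ampicillin selection (AmpR). The recombination-deficient growth strain listed is a typical choice for maintaining repeat-rich ITR plasmids. AAV2 inverted terminal repeats, annotated as partial matches, flank the expression cassette and provide the signals for replication and packaging of the cassette into recombinant AAV particles. The backbone also carries small remnants of pBR322-type elements (TcR, rop, bom, lacI fragments) and an SV40 promoter segment outside the cassette.

In the feature table the promoter elements (CMV enhancer, chicken β-actin promoter and intron fragments, together forming CAG), the WPRE and the bGH polyadenylation signal all lie on the minus strand. The coding unit lies on the plus strand, so it is inverted relative to the promoter. It consists of a CHRM3-derived open reading frame (hM3Dq, an engineered human M3 muscarinic receptor) followed by dTomato. The two are joined by a P2A self-cleaving peptide according to the name, although this element is not separately annotated. The unit is bracketed by loxP and lox2272 pairs in opposing orientation, the classic DIO/FLEX arrangement. Cre inverts the cassette and then excises one site of each pair, locking it in the sense orientation, so that only Cre-expressing cells produce the receptor and dTomato as separate proteins. WPRE enhances transcript stability and expression.

The construct is used for targeted pharmacogenetic activation of genetically defined cell populations. The sequenced record (8,180 nt) is somewhat longer than the catalogued total size (7,657 bp).
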