Features (pLannotate 1.2.2; 29 found; start..end, strand, type, name):
    423..447     -  misc_feature   MCS (fragment): pBluescript multiple cloning site
    448..481     +  protein_bind   loxP: Cre-mediated recombination occurs in the 8-bp core sequence (GCATACAT). Cre recombinase
    482..531     +  intron         β-globin intron (fragment): internally truncated intron from human β-globin
    532..565     +  protein_bind   lox2272: Cre-mediated recombination occurs in the 8-bp core sequence (GGATACTT). lox2272 sites are compatible with each other, but incompatible with loxP or loxN sites (Lee and Saito, 1988). Cre recombinase
    578..2347    +  CDS            CHRM3: ACM3_HUMAN - Experimental evidence at protein level: Swiss-Prot protein existence level 1. The muscarinic acetylcholine receptor mediates various cellular responses, including inhibition of adenylate cyclase, breakdown of phosphoinositides and modulation of potassium channels through the action of G proteins. Primary transducing effect is Pi turnover. From Homo sapiens (Human).
   2441..3142    +  CDS            dTomato: dTomato is a basic (constitutively fluorescent) orange fluorescent protein published in 2004, derived from Discosoma sp.. It is reported to be a somewhat slowly-maturing dimer with low acid sensitivity.
   3160..3193    -  protein_bind   loxP: Cre-mediated recombination occurs in the 8-bp core sequence (GCATACAT). Cre recombinase
   3194..3243    +  intron         β-globin intron (fragment): internally truncated intron from human β-globin
   3244..3277    -  protein_bind   lox2272: Cre-mediated recombination occurs in the 8-bp core sequence (GGATACTT). lox2272 sites are compatible with each other, but incompatible with loxP or loxN sites (Lee and Saito, 1988). Cre recombinase
   3284..3301    -  misc_feature   MCS (fragment): pUC18/19 multiple cloning site
   3355..3485    -  intron         chimeric intron (fragment): chimera between introns from chicken β-actin and rabbit β-globin
   3574..3709    -  intron         hybrid intron (fragment): hybrid between chicken β-actin (CBA) and minute virus of mice (MMV) introns (Gray et al., 2011)
   3710..3987    -  promoter       chicken β-actin promoter: No description available
   3989..4237    -  enhancer       CMV enhancer (fragment): human cytomegalovirus immediate early enhancer
   4293..4424    +  repeat_region  AAV2 ITR (fragment): inverted terminal repeat of adeno-associated virus serotype 2 inverted
   4443..4461    -  promoter       SP6 promoter: promoter for bacteriophage SP6 RNA polymerase
   4689..4968    +  CDS            TcR (fragment): tetracycline efflux protein; tet; confers resistance to tetracycline
   4969..5017    -  misc_feature   bom (fragment): basis of mobility region from pBR322
   5119..5154    -  CDS            rop (fragment): Rop protein, which maintains plasmids at low copy number; rop
   5249..5353    +  promoter       AmpR promoter: bla
   5354..6214    +  CDS            AmpR: β-lactamase; bla; confers resistance to ampicillin, carbenicillin, and related antibiotics
   6385..6973    +  rep_origin     ori: high-copy-number ColE1/pMB1/pBR322/pUC origin of replication
   7156..7212    +  CDS            lacI (fragment): lac repressor; lacI; The lac repressor binds to the lac operator to inhibit transcription in E. coli. This inhibition can be relieved by adding lactose or isopropyl-β-D-thiogalactopyranoside (IPTG).
   7219..7548    +  promoter       SV40 promoter: SV40 enhancer and early promoter
   7552..7581    +  repeat_region  AAV2 ITR (fragment): inverted terminal repeat of adeno-associated virus serotype 2 inverted
   7581..7672    -  repeat_region  AAV2 ITR (fragment): inverted terminal repeat of adeno-associated virus serotype 2 inverted
   7733..7754    -  promoter       SV40 promoter (fragment): SV40 enhancer and early promoter
   7758..7982    -  polyA_signal   bGH poly(A) signal: bovine growth hormone polyadenylation signal
   8015..423     -  misc_feature   WPRE (across the origin): woodchuck hepatitis virus posttranscriptional regulatory element
>Addgene plasmid #202036 | pAAV-DIO-CAG-hM3Dq-P2A-dTomato | addgene full sequence | sequence record 405528 | Addgene NGS Result
GGCGAGCAGCCAAGGAAAGGACGATGATTTCCCCGACAACACCACGGAATTGTCAGTGCCCAACAGCCGA
GCCCCTGTCCAGCAGCGGGCAAGGCAGGCGGCGATGAGTTCCGCCGTGGCAATAGGGAGGGGGAAAGCGA
AAGTCCCGGAAAGGAGCTGACAGGTGGTGGCAATGCCCCAACCAGTGGGGGTTGCGTCAGCAAACACAGT
GCACACCACGCCACGTTGCCTGACAACGGGCCACAACTCCTCATAAAGAGACAGCAACCAGGATTTATAC
AAGGAGGAGAAAATGAAAGCCATACGGGAAGCAATAGCATGATACAAAGGCATTAAAGCAGCGTATCCAC
ATAGCGTAAAAGGAGCAACATAGTTAAGAATACCAGTCAATCTTTCACAAATTTTGTAATCCAGAGGTTG
ATTATCGATAAGCTTGATATCGAATTCATAACTTCGTATAGCATACATTATACGAAGTTATTCTTTGCAC
CATTCTAAAGAATAACAGTGATAATTTCTGGGTTAAGGCAAATAACTTCGTATAGGATACTTTATACGAA
GTTATGCTAGCGCCACCATGACCTTGCACAATAACAGTACAACCTCGCCTTTGTTTCCAAACATCAGCTC
CTCCTGGATACACAGCCCCTCCGATGCAGGGCTGCCCCCGGGAACCGTCACTCATTTCGGCAGCTACAAT
GTTTCTCGAGCAGCTGGCAATTTCTCCTCTCCAGACGGTACCACCGATGACCCTCTGGGAGGTCATACCG
TCTGGCAAGTGGTCTTCATCGCTTTCTTAACGGGCATCCTGGCCTTGGTGACCATCATCGGCAACATCCT
GGTAATTGTGTCATTTAAGGTCAACAAGCAGCTGAAGACGGTCAACAACTACTTCCTCTTAAGCCTGGCC
TGTGCCGATCTGATTATCGGGGTCATTTCAATGAATCTGTTTACGACCTACATCATCATGAATCGATGGG
CCTTAGGGAACTTGGCCTGTGACCTCTGGCTTGCCATTGACTGCGTAGCCAGCAATGCCTCTGTTATGAA
TCTTCTGGTCATCAGCTTTGACAGATACTTTTCCATCACGAGGCCGCTCACGTACCGAGCCAAACGAACA
ACAAAGAGAGCCGGTGTGATGATCGGTCTGGCTTGGGTCATCTCCTTTGTCCTTTGGGCTCCTGCCATCT
TGTTCTGGCAATACTTTGTTGGAAAGAGAACTGTGCCTCCGGGAGAGTGCTTCATTCAGTTCCTCAGTGA
GCCCACCATTACTTTTGGCACAGCCATCGCTGGTTTTTATATGCCTGTCACCATTATGACTATTTTATAC
TGGAGGATCTATAAGGAAACTGAAAAGCGTACCAAAGAGCTTGCTGGCCTGCAAGCCTCTGGGACAGAGG
CAGAGACAGAAAACTTTGTCCACCCCACGGGCAGTTCTCGAAGCTGCAGCAGTTACGAACTTCAACAGCA
AAGCATGAAACGCTCCAACAGGAGGAAGTATGGCCGCTGCCACTTCTGGTTCACAACCAAGAGCTGGAAA
CCCAGCTCCGAGCAGATGGACCAAGACCACAGCAGCAGTGACAGTTGGAACAACAATGATGCTGCTGCCT
CCCTGGAGAACTCCGCCTCCTCCGACGAGGAGGACATTGGCTCCGAGACGAGAGCCATCTACTCCATCGT
GCTCAAGCTTCCGGGTCACAGCACCATCCTCAACTCCACCAAGTTACCCTCATCGGACAACCTGCAGGTG
CCTGAGGAGGAGCTGGGGATGGTGGACTTGGAGAGGAAAGCCGACAAGCTGCAGGCCCAGAAGAGCGTGG
ACGATGGAGGCAGTTTTCCAAAAAGCTTCTCCAAGCTTCCCATCCAGCTAGAGTCAGCCGTGGACACAGC
TAAGACTTCTGACGTCAACTCCTCAGTGGGTAAGAGCACGGCCACTCTACCTCTGTCCTTCAAGGAAGCC
ACTCTGGCCAAGAGGTTTGCTCTGAAGACCAGAAGTCAGATCACTAAGCGGAAAAGGATGTCCCTGGTCA
AGGAGAAGAAAGCGGCCCAGACCCTCAGTGCGATCTTGCTTGCCTTCATCATCACTTGGACCCCATACAA
CATCATGGTTCTGGTGAACACCTTTTGTGACAGCTGCATACCCAAAACCTTTTGGAATCTGGGCTACTGG
CTGTGCTACATCAACAGCACCGTGAACCCCGTGTGCTATGCTCTGTGCAACAAAACATTCAGAACCACTT
TCAAGATGCTGCTGCTGTGCCAGTGTGACAAAAAAAAGAGGCGCAAGCAGCAGTACCAGCAGAGACAGTC
GGTCATTTTTCACAAGCGCGCACCCGAGCAGGCCTTGAAGGAACCGGTCGCCTTCGAAGACAACGGAAGC
GGAGCCACTAACTTCTCCCTGTTGAAACAAGCAGGGGATGTCGAAGAGAATCCCGGGCCAATGGTGAGCA
AGGGCGAGGAGGTCATCAAAGAGTTCATGCGCTTCAAGGTGCGCATGGAGGGCTCCATGAACGGCCACGA
GTTCGAGATCGAGGGCGAGGGCGAGGGCCGCCCCTACGAGGGCACCCAGACCGCCAAGCTGAAGGTGACC
AAGGGCGGCCCCCTGCCCTTCGCCTGGGACATCCTGTCCCCCCAGTTCATGTACGGCTCCAAGGCGTACG
TGAAGCACCCCGCCGACATCCCCGATTACAAGAAGCTGTCCTTCCCCGAGGGCTTCAAGTGGGAGCGCGT
GATGAACTTCGAGGACGGCGGTCTGGTGACCGTGACCCAGGACTCCTCCCTGCAGGACGGCACGCTGATC
TACAAGGTGAAGATGCGCGGCACCAACTTCCCCCCCGACGGCCCCGTAATGCAGAAGAAGACCATGGGCT
GGGAGGCCTCCACCGAGCGCCTGTACCCCCGCGACGGCGTGCTGAAGGGCGAGATCCACCAGGCCCTGAA
GCTGAAGGACGGCGGCCACTACCTGGTGGAGTTCAAGACCATCTACATGGCCAAGAAGCCCGTGCAACTG
CCCGGCTACTACTACGTGGACACCAAGCTGGACATCACCTCCCACAACGAGGACTACACCATCGTGGAAC
AGTACGAGCGCTCCGAGGGCCGCCACCACCTGTTCCTGTACGGCATGGACGAGCTGTACAAGTAAGTCGA
CGGCGCGCCATAACTTCGTATAATGTATGCTATACGAAGTTATTAAGAGGTTTCATATTGCTAATAGCAG
CTACAATCCAGCTACCATTCTGCATAACTTCGTATAAAGTATCCTATACGAAGTTATTCCGGAGTCGACT
CTAGAGGATCCAATTCTTTGCCAAAATGATGAGACAGCACAATAACCAGCACGTTGCCCAGGAGCTGTAG
GAAAAAGAAGAAGGCATGAACATGGTTAGCAGAGGCTCTAGAGCCGCCGGTCACACGCCAGAAGCCGAAC
CCCGCCCTGCCCCGTCCCCCCCGAAGGCAGCCGTCCCCCCGCGGACAGCCCCGAGCCGCTCCCCCCGCAC
AAAGGGCCCTCCCGGAGCCCCTCAAGGCTTTCACGCAGCCACAGAAAAGAAACAAGCCGTCATTAAACCA
AGCGCTAATTACAGCCCGGAGGAGAAGGGCCGTCCCGCCCGCTCACCTGTGGGAGTAACGCGGTCAGTCA
GAGCCGGGGCGGGCGGCGCGAGGCGGCGGCGGAGCGGGGCACGGGGCGAAGGCAGCGCGCAGCGACTCCC
GCCCGCCGCGCGCTTCGCTTTTTATAGGGCCGCCGCCGCCGCCGCCTCGCCATAAAAGGAAACTTTCGGA
GCGCGCCGCTCTGATTGGCTGCCGCCGCMCCTCTCCSCCYCSCCCCSCCCCSCCCCCCSCCCCCCCCCCC
CCCCCCYGGCGCGCGCCCCCCCCCCCCCCCCGCCCCCATCGCTGCACAAAATAATTAAAAAATAAATAAA
TACAAAATTGGGGGTGGGGAGGGGGGGGAGATGGGGAGAGTGAAGCAGAACGTGGGGCTCACCTCGACCA
TGGTAATAGCGATGACTAATACGTAGATGTACTGCCAAGTAGGAAAGTCCCATAAGGTCATGTACTGGGC
ATAATGCCAGGCGGGCCATTTACCGTCATTGACGTCAATAGGGGGCGTACTTGGCATATGATACACTTGA
TGTACTGCCAAGTGGGCAGTTTACCGTAAATACTCCACCCATTGACGTCAATGGAAAGTCCCTATTGGCG
TTACTATGGGAACATACGTCATTATTGACGTCAATGGTACCTAGAGCATGGCTACGTAGATAAGTAGCAT
GGCGGGTTAATCATTAACTACAAGGAACCCCTAGTGATGGAGTTGGCCACTCCCTCTCTGCGCGCTCGCT
CGCTCACTGAGGCCGGGCGACCAAAGGTCGCCCGACGCCCGGGCTTTGCCCGGGCGGCCTCAGTGAGCGA
GCGAGCGCGCAGCTAGAATTAATTCCGTGTATTCTATAGTGTCACCTAAATCGTATGTGTATGATACATA
AGGTTATGTATTAATTGTAGCCGCGTTCTAACGACAATATGTACAAGCCTAATTGTGTAGCATCTGGCTT
ACTGAAGCAGACCCTATCATCTCTCTCGTAAACTGCCGTCAGAGTCGGTTTGGTTGGACGAACCTTCTGA
GTTTCTGGTAACGCCGTCCCGCACCCGGAAATGGTCAGCGAACCAATCAGCAGGGTCATCGCTAGCCAGA
TCCTCTACGCCGGACGCATCGTGGCCGGCATCACCGGCGCCACAGGTGCGGTTGCTGGCGCCTATATCGC
CGACATCACCGATGGGGAAGATCGGGCTCGCCACTTCGGGCTCATGAGCGCTTGTTTCGGCGTGGGTATG
GTGGCAGGCCCCGTGGCCGGGGGACTGTTGGGCGCCATCTCCTTGCATGCACCATTCCTTGCGGCGGCGG
TGCTCAACGGCCTCAACCTACTACTGGGCTGCTTCCTAATGCAGGAGTCGCATAAGGGAGAGCGTCGAAT
GGTGCACTCTCAGTACAATCTGCTCTGATGCCGCATAGTTAAGCCAGCCCCGACACCCGCCAACACCCGC
TGACGCGCCCTGACGGGCTTGTCTGCTCCCGGCATCCGCTTACAGACAAGCTGTGACCGTCTCCGGGAGC
TGCATGTGTCAGAGGTTTTCACCGTCATCACCGAAACGCGCGAGACGAAAGGGCCTCGTGATACGCCTAT
TTTTATAGGTTAATGTCATGATAATAATGGTTTCTTAGACGTCAGGTGGCACTTTTCGGGGAAATGTGCG
CGGAACCCCTATTTGTTTATTTTTCTAAATACATTCAAATATGTATCCGCTCATGAGACAATAACCCTGA
TAAATGCTTCAATAATATTGAAAAAGGAAGAGTATGAGTATTCAACATTTCCGTGTCGCCCTTATTCCCT
TTTTTGCGGCATTTTGCCTTCCTGTTTTTGCTCACCCAGAAACGCTGGTGAAAGTAAAAGATGCTGAAGA
TCAGTTGGGTGCACGAGTGGGTTACATCGAACTGGATCTCAACAGCGGTAAGATCCTTGAGAGTTTTCGC
CCCGAAGAACGTTTTCCAATGATGAGCACTTTTAAAGTTCTGCTATGTGGCGCGGTATTATCCCGTATTG
ACGCCGGGCAAGAGCAACTCGGTCGCCGCATACACTATTCTCAGAATGACTTGGTTGAGTACTCACCAGT
CACAGAAAAGCATCTTACGGATGGCATGACAGTAAGAGAATTATGCAGTGCTGCCATAACCATGAGTGAT
AACACTGCGGCCAACTTACTTCTGACAACGATCGGAGGACCGAAGGAGCTAACCGCTTTTTTGCACAACA
TGGGGGATCATGTAACTCGCCTTGATCGTTGGGAACCGGAGCTGAATGAAGCCATACCAAACGACGAGCG
TGACACCACGATGCCTGTAGCAATGGCAACAACGTTGCGCAAACTATTAACTGGCGAACTACTTACTCTA
GCTTCCCGGCAACAATTAATAGACTGGATGGAGGCGGATAAAGTTGCAGGACCACTTCTGCGCTCGGCCC
TTCCGGCTGGCTGGTTTATTGCTGATAAATCTGGAGCCGGTGAGCGTGGGTCTCGCGGTATCATTGCAGC
ACTGGGGCCAGATGGTAAGCCCTCCCGTATCGTAGTTATCTACACGACGGGGAGTCAGGCAACTATGGAT
GAACGAAATAGACAGATCGCTGAGATAGGTGCCTCACTGATTAAGCATTGGTAACTGTCAGACCAAGTTT
ACTCATATATACTTTAGATTGATTTAAAACTTCATTTTTAATTTAAAAGGATCTAGGTGAAGATCCTTTT
TGATAATCTCATGACCAAAATCCCTTAACGTGAGTTTTCGTTCCACTGAGCGTCAGACCCCGTAGAAAAG
ATCAAAGGATCTTCTTGAGATCCTTTTTTTCTGCGCGTAATCTGCTGCTTGCAAACAAAAAAACCACCGC
TACCAGCGGTGGTTTGTTTGCCGGATCAAGAGCTACCAACTCTTTTTCCGAAGGTAACTGGCTTCAGCAG
AGCGCAGATACCAAATACTGTTCTTCTAGTGTAGCCGTAGTTAGGCCACCACTTCAAGAACTCTGTAGCA
CCGCCTACATACCTCGCTCTGCTAATCCTGTTACCAGTGGCTGCTGCCAGTGGCGATAAGTCGTGTCTTA
CCGGGTTGGACTCAAGACGATAGTTACCGGATAAGGCGCAGCGGTCGGGCTGAACGGGGGGTTCGTGCAC
ACAGCCCAGCTTGGAGCGAACGACCTACACCGAACTGAGATACCTACAGCGTGAGCTATGAGAAAGCGCC
ACGCTTCCCGAAGGGAGAAAGGCGGACAGGTATCCGGTAAGCGGCAGGGTCGGAACAGGAGAGCGCACGA
GGGAGCTTCCAGGGGGAAACGCCTGGTATCTTTATAGTCCTGTCGGGTTTCGCCACCTCTGACTTGAGCG
TCGATTTTTGTGATGCTCGTCAGGGGGGCGGAGCCTATGGAAAAACGCCAGCAACGCGGCCTTTTTACGG
TTCCTGGCCTTTTGCTGGCCTTTTGCTCACATGTTCTTTCCTGCGTTATCCCCTGATTCTGTGGATAACC
GTATTACCGCCTTTGAGTGAGCTGATACCGCTCGCCGCAGCCGAACGACCGAGCGCAGCGAGTCAGTGAG
CGAGGAAGCGGAAGAGCGCCCAATACGCAAACCGCCTCTCCCCGCGCGTTGGCCGATTCATTAATGCAGC
TGTGGAATGTGTGTCAGTTAGGGTGTGGAAAGTCCCCAGGCTCCCCAGCAGGCAGAAGTATGCAAAGCAT
GCATCTCAATTAGTCAGCAACCAGGTGTGGAAAGTCCCCAGGCTCCCCAGCAGGCAGAAGTATGCAAAGC
ATGCATCTCAATTAGTCAGCAACCATAGTCCCGCCCCTAACTCCGCCCATCCCGCCCCTAACTCCGCCCA
GTTCCGCCCATTCTCCGCCCCATGGCTGACTAATTTTTTTTATTTATGCAGAGGCCGAGGCCGCCTCGGC
CTCTGAGCTATTCCAGAAGTAGTGAGGAGGCTTTTTTGGAGGCCTAGGCTTTTGCAAAAAGCTCTGCGCG
CTCGCTCGCTCACTGAGGCCGCCCGGGCGTCGGGCGACCTTTGGTCGCCCGGCCTCAGTGAGCGAGCGAG
CGCGCAGAGAGGGAGTGGCCAACTCCATCACTAGGGGTTCCTTGTAGTTAATGATTAACCCGCCATGCTA
CTTATCTACGTAGCCATGCTCTAGTCGAGCCCCAGCTGGTTCTTTCCGCCTCAGAAGCCATAGAGCCCAC
CGCATCCCCAGCATGCCTGCTATTGTCTTCCCAATCCTCCCCCTTGCTGTCCTGCCCCACCCCACCCCCC
AGAATAGAATGACACCTACTCAGACAATGCGATGCAATTTCCTCATTTTATTAGGAAAGGACAGTGGGAG
TGGCACCTTCCAGGGTCAAGGAAGGCACGGGGGAGGGGCAAACAACAGATGGCTGGCAACTAGAAGGCAC
AGTCGAGGCTGATCAGCGAGTCGACGGTATCGATGCGGGGAGGCGGCCCAAAGGGAGATCCGACTCGTCT
GAGGGCGAAGGCGAAGACGCGGAAGAGGCCGCAGAGCCGGCAGCAGGCCGCGGGAAGGAAGGTCCGCTGG
ATTGAGGGCCGAAGGGACGTAGCAGAAGGACGTCCCGCGCAGAATCCAGGTGGCAACACA
